Addgene plasmid #44339: pMX-mTAF9
Depositing lab: Marc Timmers. Depositing organization: University Medical Centre Utrecht. Publication: A central role for TFIID in the pluripotent transcription circuitry. Pijnappel WW, Esch D, Baltissen MP, Wu G, Mischerikow N, Bergsma AJ, van der Wal E, Han DW, Bruch Hv, Moritz S, Lijnzaad P, Altelaar AF, Sameith K, Zaehres H, Heck AJ, Holstege FC, Scholer HR, Timmers HT. Nature. 2013 Mar 28;495(7442):516-9. doi: 10.1038/nature11970. Epub 2013 Mar 17. PubMed 23503660.
Backbone
  Vector backbone: pMX
  Total vector size (bp): 5707
  Vector type: Mammalian Expression, Retroviral
Growth in bacteria
  Bacterial resistance: Ampicillin, 100 μg/mL
  Growth temperature: 37°C
  Growth strain: Stbl3
  Growth instructions: Standard growth
  Copy number: Unknown
Gene/Insert
  Gene/Insert name: TAF9 (alt name: TBP-associated factor 9)
  Species: M. musculus (mouse)
  Insert size (bp): 795
  GenBank ID: BC042723.1
  Entrez Gene: Taf9 (a.k.a. 2310012M09Rik, 2810046E22Rik, 4921516M08Rik, AA673500, AU045423, Ak6, TAFII31, Taf2g)
  Promoter: LTR
  Cloning method: Restriction Enzyme; 5′ cloning site Xho1 (not destroyed); 3′ cloning site Sal1 (destroyed during cloning)
  Sequencing primers: 5′ pBMN_5_primer; 3′ -
Terms and licenses: Academic/Nonprofit Terms; Industry Terms: Not Available to Industry
How to cite: pMX-mTAF9 was a gift from Marc Timmers (Addgene plasmid # 44339 ; http://n2t.net/addgene:44339 ; RRID:Addgene_44339)
