[The description below was written by a language model from this plasmid's Addgene catalogue record and pLannotate feature annotations shown in this document.]
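Description:
pMX-mTAF9 is a Moloney murine leukemia virus (MMLV)-based retroviral expression plasmid built on the pMX backbone and carrying the mouse Taf9 coding sequence (TBP-associated factor 9, also known as TAFII31/Taf2g). It is propagated in E. coli through a high-copy ColE1/pUC-type origin and selected with ampicillin via the β-lactamase gene and its native promoter. A short lacI fragment near the origin appears to be a backbone remnant with no functional role. The catalogue lists a total size of 5707 bp, whereas the depositor's full sequence used for annotation is 5588 nt, a small discrepancy that the record does not explain.

The viral cassette begins with the 5′ MMLV LTR, which serves as the promoter for the insert. It is followed by the MMLV packaging signal (with an adjacent fragment annotated as MESV Ψ), a truncated gag lacking its start codon, which extends the packaging region without producing Gag protein, and a pol segment supplying a splice acceptor. The roughly 0.8 kb Taf9 open reading frame sits downstream, cloned between XhoI and SalI sites (the latter destroyed), and is followed by the 3′ LTR. One piece of this LTR is annotated as matching a ΔU3 fragment, but the record does not describe the vector as self-inactivating. No epitope tag, reporter or mammalian selection marker is annotated. Because the gag, pol and env functions are absent, they must be supplied in trans by a packaging cell line to produce particles that integrate the cassette into dividing target cells.

TAF9 is a subunit of TFIID and related coactivator complexes. The associated publication concerns the role of TFIID in the pluripotency transcription circuitry, so the construct was presumably used for stable retroviral overexpression of TAF9 in mouse cells in that context.
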