Features (pLannotate 1.2.2; 12 found; start..end, strand, type, name):
     22..615     +  LTR            LTR: long terminal repeat from Moloney murine leukemia virus
    678..877     +  misc_feature   MMLV Ψ: packaging signal of Moloney murine leukemia virus (MMLV)
    929..1017    +  misc_feature   MESV Ψ (fragment): packaging signal of murine embryonic stem cell virus
   1094..1510    +  CDS            gag (truncated): truncated Moloney murine leukemia virus (MMLV) gag gene lacking the start codon
   1520..1894    +  misc_feature   pol region: Moloney murine leukemia virus (MMLV) pol region containing the splice acceptor site
   2087..2878    +  CDS            Taf9: TAF9_MOUSE - Also known as Taf2g. Experimental evidence at protein level: Swiss-Prot protein existence level 1. Essential for cell viability. TAF9 and TAF9B are involved in transcriptional activation as well as repression of distinct but overlapping sets of genes. May have a role in gene regulation associated with apoptosis. TAFs are components of the transcription factor IID (TFIID) complex, the TBP-free TAFII complex (TFTC), the PCAF histone acetylase complex and the STAGA transcription coactivator-HAT complex. TFIID or TFTC are essential for the regulation of RNA polymerase II-mediated tran
   2971..3092    +  LTR            3' LTR (ΔU3) (fragment): self-inactivating 3' long terminal repeat (LTR) from Moloney murine leukemia virus
   3093..3562    +  LTR            LTR: long terminal repeat from Moloney murine leukemia virus
   3628..3680    -  CDS            lacI (fragment): lac repressor; lacI; The lac repressor binds to the lac operator to inhibit transcription in E. coli. This inhibition can be relieved by adding lactose or isopropyl-β-D-thiogalactopyranoside (IPTG).
   3863..4451    -  rep_origin     ori: high-copy-number ColE1/pMB1/pBR322/pUC origin of replication
   4615..5475    -  CDS            AmpR: β-lactamase; bla; confers resistance to ampicillin, carbenicillin, and related antibiotics
   5476..5580    -  promoter       AmpR promoter: bla
>Addgene plasmid #44339 | pMX-mTAF9 | depositor full sequence | sequence record 60337 | pMX-mTAF9 sequence 5588 bps
CCCGAAAAGTGCCACCTGCATAATGAAAGACCCCACCTGTAGGTTTGGCAAGCTAGCTTAAGTAACGCCA
TTTTGCAAGGCATGGAAAAATACATAACTGAGAATAGAAAAGTTCAGATCAAGGTCAGGAACAGATGGAA
CAGCTGAATATGGGCCAAACAGGATATCTGTGGTAAGCAGTTCCTGCCCCGGCTCAGGGCCAAGAACAGA
TGGAACAGCTGAATATGGGCCAAACAGGATATCTGTGGTAAGCAGTTCCTGCCCCGGCTCAGGGCCAAGA
ACAGATGGTCCCCAGATGCGGTCCAGCCCTCAGCAGTTTCTAGAGAACCATCAGATGTTTCCAGGGTGCC
CCAAGGACCTGAAATGACCCTGTGCCTTATTTGAACTAACCAATCAGTTCGCTTCTCGCTTCTGTTCGCG
CGCTTCTGCTCCCCGAGCTCAATAAAAGAGCCCACAACCCCTCACTCGGCGCGCCAGTCCTCCGATTGAC
TGAGTCGCCCGGGTACCCGTGTATCCAATAAACCCTCTTGCAGTTGCATCCGACTTGTGGTCTCGCTGTT
CCTTGGGAGGGTCTCCTCTGAGTGATTGACTACCCGTCAGCGGGGGTCTTTCATTTGGGGGCTCGTCCGG
GATCGGGAGACCCCTGCCCAGGGACCACCGACCCACCACCGGGAGGTAAGCTGGCCAGCAACTTATCTGT
GTCTGTCCGATTGTCTAGTGTCTATGACTGATTTTATGCGCCTGCGTCGGTACTAGTTAGCTAACTAGCT
CTGTATCTGGCGGACCCGTGGTGGAACTGACGAGTTCGGAACACCCGGCCGCAACCCTGGGAGACGTCCC
AGGGACTTCGGGGGCCGTTTTTGTGGCCCGACCTGAGTCCAAAAATCCCGATCGTTTTGGACTCTTTGGT
GCACCCCCCTAATAGGAGGGATATGTGGTTCTGGTAGGAGACGAGAACCTAAAACAGTTCCCGCCTCCGT
CTGAATTTTTGCTTTCGGTTTGGGACCGAAGCCGCGCCGCGCGTCTTGTCTGCTGCAGCATCGTTCTGTG
TTGTCTCTGTCTGACTGTGTTTCTGTATTTGTCTGAAAATTAGGGCCAGACTGTTACCACTCCCTTAAGT
TTGACCTTAGGTCACTGGAAAGATGTCGAGCGGATCGCTCACAACCAGTCGGTAGATGTCAAGAAGAGAC
GTTGGGTTACCTTCTGCTCTGCAGAATGGCCAACCTTTAACGTCGGATGGCCGCGAGACGGCACCTTTAA
CCGAGACCTCATCACCCAGGTTAAGATCAAGGTCTTTTCACCTGGCCCGCATGGACACCCAGACCAGGTC
CCCTACATCGTGACCTGGGAAGCCTTGGCTTTTGACCCCCCTCCCTGGGTCAAGCCCTTTGTACACCCTA
AGCCTCCGCCTCCTCTTCCTCCATCCGCCCCGTCTCTCCCCCTTGAACCTCCTCGTTCGACCCCGCCTCG
ATCCTCCCTTTATCCAGCCCTCACTCCTTCTCTAGGCGCCCCCATATGGCCATATGAGATCTTATATGGG
GCACCCCCGCCCCTTGTAAACTTCCCTGACCCTGACATGACAAGAGTTACTAACAGCCCCTCTCTCCAAG
CTCACTTACAGGCTCTCTACTTAGTCCAGCACGAAGTCTGGAGACCTCTGGCGGCAGCCTACCAAGAACA
ACTGGACCGACCGGTGGTACCTCACCCTTACCGAGTCGGCGACACAGTGTGGGTCCGCCGACACCAGACT
AAGAACCTAGAACCTCGCTGGAAAGGACCTTACACAGTCCTGCTGACCACCCCCACCGCCCTCAAAGTAG
ACGGCATCGCAGCTTGGATACACGCCGCCCACGTGAAGGCTGCCGACCCCGGGGGTGGACCATCCTCTAG
ACTGCCGGATCTAGCTAGTTAATTAAGGATCCCAGTGTGGTGGTACGGGAATTCCAGCTGAGCGCCGGTC
GCTACCATTACCAGTTGGTCTGGTGTCAAAAATAATAATAACCGGGCAGGCCATGTCTGCCCGTATTTCG
CGTAAGGAAATCCATTATGTACTATTTAAACTCGAGAAGTCTGATCAGCGGATATCATGGAGTCTGGCAA
GATGGCGTCTCCCAAGAGCATGCCGAAAGATGCACAGATGATGGCACAAATCCTGAAGGATATGGGGATT
ACAGAATATGAGCCAAGAGTTATAAATCAGATGCTGGAGTTTGCCTTCCGATATGTGACAACAATTCTAG
ATGATGCTAAAATTTATTCCAGCCATGCTAAGAAAGCTACTGTTGATGCAGATGACGTACGACTGGCAAT
CCAGTGCCGTGCTGACCAGTCTTTCACTTCTCCACCCCCGAGAGATTTCTTATTAGATATTGCACGACAA
AGAAATCAAACCCCTTTGCCACTGATCAAGCCATATTCAGGTCCTAGATTGCCACCTGATAGGTATTGCT
TAACTGCCCCAAACTATAGGCTTAAGTCTTTACAGAAAAAGGCACCTGCTCCTGCAGGAAGAATAACAGT
TCCAAGGTTAAGTGTTGGTTCAGTTTCTAGTAGACCAAGTACTCCCACCCTAGGTACACCGACTCCACAA
ACCATGTCTGTTTCAACTAAAGTAGGCACCCCAATGTCCCTCACAGGACAGAGGTTTACAGTACAGATGC
CTGCTTCTCAGTCCCCTGCTGTAAAAGCTTCTATACCTGCAACATCAACAGTTCAGAATGTTCTTATTAA
TCCATCGTTAATTGGGTCCAAAAACATTCTTATTACTACTAATATGGTATCACAGAATACAGCCGAGTCA
GCAAATGCACTGAAACGGAAACGTGAAGACGATGATGATGACGATGATGACGATGATGATGATGACTATG
ATAATATGTAGTCTAGCCACGATGCATGTAACCTGTGTTCTTGGACTTGGATCTCGACGATAAAATAAAA
GATTTTATTTAGTCTCCAGAAAAAGGGGGGAATGAAAGACCCCACCTGTAGGTTTGGCAAGCTAGCTTAA
GTAACGCCATTTTGCAAGGCATGGAAAAATACATAACTGAGAATAGAGAAGTTCAGATCAAGGTCAGGAA
CAGATGGAACAGCTGAATATGGGCCAAACAGGATATCTGTGGTAAGCAGTTCCTGCCCCGGCTCAGGGCC
AAGAACAGATGGAACAGCTGAATATGGGCCAAACAGGATATCTGTGGTAAGCAGTTCCTGCCCCGGCTCA
GGGCCAAGAACAGATGGTCCCCAGATGCGGTCCAGCCCTCAGCAGTTTCTAGAGAACCATCAGATGTTTC
CAGGGTGCCCCAAGGACCTGAAATGACCCTGTGCCTTATTTGAACTAACCAATCAGTTCGCTTCTCGCTT
CTGTTCGCGCGCTTCTGCTCCCCGAGCTCAATAAAAGAGCCCACAACCCCTCACTCGGGGCGCCAGTCCT
CCGATTGACTGAGTCGCCCGGGTACCCGTGTATCCAATAAACCCTCTTGCAGTTGCATCCGACTTGTGGT
CTCGCTGTTCCTTGGGAGGGTCTCCTCTGAGTGATTGACTACCCGTCAGCGGGGGTCTTTCACATGCAGC
ATGTATCAAAATTAATTTGGTTTTTTTTCTTAAGTATTTACATTAAATGGCCATAGTTGCATTAATGAAT
CGGCCAACGCGCGGGGAGAGGCGGTTTGCGTATTGGGCGCTCTTCCGCTTCCTCGCTCACTGACTCGCTG
CGCTCGGTCGTTCGGCTGCGGCGAGCGGTATCAGCTCACTCAAAGGCGGTAATACGGTTATCCACAGAAT
CAGGGGATAACGCAGGAAAGAACATGTGAGCAAAAGGCCAGCAAAAGGCCAGGAACCGTAAAAAGGCCGC
GTTGCTGGCGTTTTTCCATAGGCTCCGCCCCCCTGACGAGCATCACAAAAATCGACGCTCAAGTCAGAGG
TGGCGAAACCCGACAGGACTATAAAGATACCAGGCGTTTCCCCCTGGAAGCTCCCTCGTGCGCTCTCCTG
TTCCGACCCTGCCGCTTACCGGATACCTGTCCGCCTTTCTCCCTTCGGGAAGCGTGGCGCTTTCTCATAG
CTCACGCTGTAGGTATCTCAGTTCGGTGTAGGTCGTTCGCTCCAAGCTGGGCTGTGTGCACGAACCCCCC
GTTCAGCCCGACCGCTGCGCCTTATCCGGTAACTATCGTCTTGAGTCCAACCCGGTAAGACACGACTTAT
CGCCACTGGCAGCAGCCACTGGTAACAGGATTAGCAGAGCGAGGTATGTAGGCGGTGCTACAGAGTTCTT
GAAGTGGTGGCCTAACTACGGCTACACTAGAAGAACAGTATTTGGTATCTGCGCTCTGCTGAAGCCAGTT
ACCTTCGGAAAAAGAGTTGGTAGCTCTTGATCCGGCAAACAAACCACCGCTGGTAGCGGTGGTTTTTTTG
TTTGCAAGCAGCAGATTACGCGCAGAAAAAAAGGATCTCAAGAAGATCCTTTGATCTTTTCTACGGGGTC
TGACGCTCAGTGGAACGAAAACTCACGTTAAGGGATTTTGGTCATGAGATTATCAAAAAGGATCTTCACC
TAGATCCTTTTGCGGCCGGCCGCAAATCAATCTAAAGTATATATGAGTAAACTTGGTCTGACAGTTACCA
ATGCTTAATCAGTGAGGCACCTATCTCAGCGATCTGTCTATTTCGTTCATCCATAGTTGCCTGACTCCCC
GTCGTGTAGATAACTACGATACGGGAGGGCTTACCATCTGGCCCCAGTGCTGCAATGATACCGCGAGACC
CACGCTCACCGGCTCCAGATTTATCAGCAATAAACCAGCCAGCCGGAAGGGCCGAGCGCAGAAGTGGTCC
TGCAACTTTATCCGCCTCCATCCAGTCTATTAATTGTTGCCGGGAAGCTAGAGTAAGTAGTTCGCCAGTT
AATAGTTTGCGCAACGTTGTTGCCATTGCTACAGGCATCGTGGTGTCACGCTCGTCGTTTGGTATGGCTT
CATTCAGCTCCGGTTCCCAACGATCAAGGCGAGTTACATGATCCCCCATGTTGTGCAAAAAAGCGGTTAG
CTCCTTCGGTCCTCCGATCGTTGTCAGAAGTAAGTTGGCCGCAGTGTTATCACTCATGGTTATGGCAGCA
CTGCATAATTCTCTTACTGTCATGCCATCCGTAAGATGCTTTTCTGTGACTGGTGAGTACTCAACCAAGT
CATTCTGAGAATAGTGTATGCGGCGACCGAGTTGCTCTTGCCCGGCGTCAATACGGGATAATACCGCGCC
ACATAGCAGAACTTTAAAAGTGCTCATCATTGGAAAACGTTCTTCGGGGCGAAAACTCTCAAGGATCTTA
CCGCTGTTGAGATCCAGTTCGATGTAACCCACTCGTGCACCCAACTGATCTTCAGCATCTTTTACTTTCA
CCAGCGTTTCTGGGTGAGCAAAAACAGGAAGGCAAAATGCCGCAAAAAAGGGAATAAGGGCGACACGGAA
ATGTTGAATACTCATACTCTTCCTTTTTCAATATTATTGAAGCATTTATCAGGGTTATTGTCTCATGAGC
GGATACATATTTGAATGTATTTAGAAAAATAAACAAATAGGGGTTCCGCGCACATTTC
