>Addgene plasmid #44339 | pMX-mTAF9 | addgene partial sequence | sequence record 63881 | pBMN5 5'-GCTTGGATACACGCCGC-3'
CATCCTCTAGACTGCCGGATCTAGCTAGTTAATTAAGGATCCCAGTGTGGTGGTACGGGAATTCCAGCTG
AGCGCCGGTCGCTACCATTACCAGTTGGTCTGGTGTCAAAAATAATAATAACCGGGCAGGCCATGTCTGC
CCGTATTTCGCGTAAGGAAATCCATTATGTACTATTTAAACTCGAGAAGTCTGATCAGCGGATATCATGG
AGTCTGGCAAGATGGCGTCTCCCAAGAGCATGCCGAAAGATGCACAGATGATGGCACAAATCCTGAAGGA
TATGGGGATTACAGAATATGAGCCAAGAGTTATAAATCAGATGCTGGAGTTTGCCTTCCGATATGTGACA
ACAATTCTAGATGATGCTAAAATTTATTCCAGCCATGCTAAGAAAGCTACTGTTGATGCAGATGACGTAC
GACTGGCAATCCAGTGCCGTGCTGACCAGTCTTTCACTTCTCCACCCCCGAGAGATTTCTTATTAGATAT
TGCACGACAAAGAAATCAAACCCCTTTGCCACTGATCAAGCCATATTCAGGTCCTAGATTGCCACCTGAT
AGGTATTGCTTAACTGCCCCAAACTATAGGCTTAAGTCTTTACAGAAAAAGGCACCTGCTCCTGCAGGAA
GAATAACAGTTCCAAGGTTAAGTGTTGGTTCAGTTTCTAGTAGACCAAGTACTCCCACCCTAGGTACACC
GACTCCACAAACCATGTCTGTTTCAACTAAAGTAGGCACCCCAATGTCCCTCACAGGACAGAGGTTTACA
GTACAGATGCCTGCTTCTCAGTCCCCTGCTGTAAAAGCTTCTATACCTGCAACATCAACAGTTCAGAATG
TTCTTATTAATCCATCGTTAATTGGGTCCAAAAACATTCTTATTACTACTAATATGGTATCACAGAATAC
AGCCGAGTCAGCAAATGCACTGAAACGGAAACGTGAAGACGATGATGATGACGATGATGACGATGATGAT
GATGACTATGATAATATGTAGTCTAGCCACGATGCATGTAACCTGTGTTCTTGGACTTGGATC
